>Addgene plasmid | pPD95_75 Sequencing Result | analyzer sequence | sequence record 16635
ACTGATCTTCTAACTAACTATTCTCATTTAAATTTTCAGAGCTTAAAAATGGCTGAAATCACTCACAACG
ATGGATACGCTAACAACTTGGAAATGAAATAAGCTTGCATGCCTGCAGGTCGACTCTAGAGGATCCCCGG
GATTGGCCAAAGGACCCAAAGGTATGTTTCGAATGATACTAACATAACATAGAACATTTTCAGGAGGACC
CTTGGAGGGTACCGGTAGAAAAAATGAGTAAAGGAGAAGAACTTTTCACTGGAGTTGTCCCAATTCTTGT
TGAATTAGATGGTGATGTTAATGGGCACAAATTTTCTGTCAGTGGAGAGGGTGAAGGTGATGCAACATAC
GGAAAACTTACCCTTAAATTTATTTGCACTACTGGAAAACTACCTGTTCCATGGGTAAGTTTAAACATAT
ATATACTAACTAACCCTGATTATTTAAATTTTCAGCCAACACTTGTCACTACTTTCTGTTATGGTGTTCA
ATGCTTCTCGAGATACCCAGATCATATGAAACGGCATGACTTTTTCAAGAGTGCCATGCCCGAAGGTTAT
GTACAGGAAAGAACTATATTTTTCAAAGATGACGGGAACTACAAGACACGTAAGTTTAAACAGTTCGGTA
CTAACTAACCATACATATTTAAATTTTCAGGTGCTGAAGTCAAGTTTGAAGGTGATACCCTTGTTAATAG
AATCGAGTTAAAAGGTATTGATTTTAAAGAAGATGGAAACATTCTTGGACACAAATTGGAATACAACTAT
AACTCACACAATGTATACATCATGGCAGACAAACAAAAGAATGGAATCAAAGTTGTAAGTTTAAACATGA
TTTTACTAACTAACTAATCTGATTTAAATTTTCAGAACTTCAAAATTAGACACAACATTGAAGATGGAAG
CGTTCAACTAGCAGACCATTATCACNAAATACTCCATTGGCGATGGCCCTGTCCTTTTACCAGACAACCA
TTACCTGTCCCCCAATCTGCCNTTCCNAAGATCCCACGAAAGAGAGACCCNTGGNCCTCTGGAGTTGTAA
CAGCTGCTGGGATACCNTGGCAGGATGANCTATCCAATAGCNTCGTAAATNCCACTGAGCGCCGGNCCTA
CNTTACCNCTGGCNGGGNCAAAANANAGGGCCNNGNCCCCAANAGTTAACGGNNTCCCNACNACGGGNAN
TTNATTTNCCTNCCCGCCGGNCCNGATNTAANCATATCTNNAANCCAAGGTTTTCCNGGGCCCCCCCNTT
NTTNAAAAATCCCTNTTTTTTTTTTTCTTTTCCCCCCNCGGGGGGGTCNAAAAAATTTTNAAAAAAAAGN
NCCCCCCAATAAACCCN
